>Addgene plasmid #122808 | pAC10088_pLX-NpuDnaE(C)-HygroBA-SspDnaB(N-S0)-IRES-EGFP | depositor full sequence | sequence record 234313 | pAC10088_pLX-NpuDnaE(C)-HygroBA-SspDnaB(N-S0)-IRES-EGFP sequence 9531 bps
CCCGGGGTTATTAATAGTAATCAATTACGGGGTCATTAGTTCATAGCCCATATATGGAGTTCCGCGTTAC
ATAACTTACGGTAAATGGCCCGCCTGGCTGACCGCCCAACGACCCCCGCCCATTGACGTCAATAATGACG
TATGTTCCCATAGTAACGCCAATAGGGACTTTCCATTGACGTCAATGGGTGGAGTATTTACGGTAAACTG
CCCACTTGGCAGTACATCAAGTGTATCATATGCCAAGTACGCCCCCTATTGACGTCAATGACGGTAAATG
GCCCGCCTGGCATTATGCCCAGTACATGACCTTATGGGACTTTCCTACTTGGCAGTACATCTACGTATTA
GTCATCGCTATTACCATGGTGATGCGGTTTTGGCAGTACATCAATGGGCGTGGATAGCGGTTTGACTCAC
GGGGATTTCCAAGTCTCCACCCCATTGACGTCAATGGGAGTTTGTTTTGGCACCAAAATCAACGGGACTT
TCCAAAATGTCGTAACAACTCCGCCCCATTGACGCAAATGGGCGGTAGGCGTGTACGGTGGGAGGTCTAT
ATAAGCAGAGCTCTCTGGCTAACTGTCGGGATCAACAAGTTTGTACAAAAAAGCAGGCTCCGAATTCACC
GGTGCCGCCACCATGATTAAGATCGCTACGCGGAAGTACCTGGGGAAACAGAACGTCTACGACATAGGTG
TGGAGCGCGATCACAACTTTGCTCTGAAAAATGGATTTATCGCCAGCAACTGCGCCGATGGTTTCTACAA
AGATCGTTATGTTTATCGGCACTTTGCATCGGCCGCGCTCCCGATTCCGGAAGTGCTTGACATTGGGGAA
TTTAGCGAGAGCCTGACCTATTGCATCTCCCGCCGTGCACAGGGTGTCACGTTGCAAGACCTGCCTGAAA
CCGAACTGCCCGCTGTTCTGCAGCCGGTCGCGGAGGCCATGGATGCGATCGCTGCGGCCGATCTTAGCCA
GACGAGCGGGTTCGGCCCATTCGGACCGCAAGGAATCGGTCAATACACTACATGGCGTGATTTCATATGC
GCGATTGCTGATCCCCATGTGTATCACTGGCAAACTGTGATGGACGACACCGTCAGTGCGTCCGTCGCGC
AGGCTCTCGATGAGCTGATGCTTTGGGCCGAGGACTGCCCCGAAGTCCGGCACCTCGTGCACGCGGATTT
CGGCTGTATCAGTGGCGACTCCCTGATCTCACTCGCAAGCACTGGAAAGCGAGTTAGCATCAAGGACTTG
CTGGACGAAAAGGATTTCGAAATTTGGGCAATCAATGAGCAGACCATGAAACTGGAGTCTGCAAAGGTGT
CCCGGGTGTTTTGCACGGGTAAGAAGCTTGTTTATATCCTTAAAACTAGACTGGGCCGGACGATCAAAGC
CACCGCGAACCACAGATTCTTGACAATCGACGGGTGGAAACGGCTGGACGAACTGAGCTTGAAGGAGCAC
ATCGCCCTTCCTCGGAAGCTCGAGTCATCTTCCCTGCAGCTGTGATTAATTAAGAATTCGACCCAGCTTT
CTTGTACAAAGTGGTTGGTAAGCCTATCCCTAACCCTCTCCTCGGTCTCGATTCTACGTAGTAATGAGCT
AGCAGTCTCGAGGTTAACGAATTCCGCCCCCCCCCTAACGTTACTGGCCGAAGCCGCTTGGAATAAGGCC
GGTGTGCGCTTGTCTATATGTTATTTTCCACCATATTGCCGTCTTTTGGCAATGTGAGGGCCCGGAAACC
TGGCCCTGTCTTCTTGACGAGCATTCCTAGGGGTCTTTCCCCTCTCGCCAAAGGAATGCAAGGTCTGTTG
AATGTCGTGAAGGAAGCAGTTCCTCTGGAAGCTTCTTGAAGACAAACAACGTCTGTAGCGACCCTTTGCA
GGCAGCGGAACCCCCCACCTGGCGACAGGTGCCCCTGCGGCCAAAAGCCACGTGTATAAGATACACCTGC
AAAGGCGGCACAACCCCAGTGCCACGTTGTGAGTTGGATAGTTGTGGAAAGAGTCAAATGGCTCTCCTCA
AGCGTATTCAACAAGGGGCTGAAGGATGCCCAGAAGGTACCCCATTGTATGGGATCTGATCTGGGGCCTC
GGTGCACATGCTTTACATGTGTTTAGTCGAGGTTAAAAAAACGTCTAGGCCCCCCGAACCACGGGGACGT
GGTTTTCCTTTGAAAAACACGATAATACCATGGTGAGCAAGGGCGAGGAGCTGTTCACCGGGGTGGTGCC
CATCCTGGTCGAGCTGGACGGCGACGTAAACGGCCACAAGTTCAGCGTGTCCGGCGAGGGCGAGGGCGAT
GCCACCTACGGCAAGCTGACCCTGAAGTTCATCTGCACCACCGGCAAGCTGCCCGTGCCCTGGCCCACCC
TCGTGACCACCCTGACCTACGGCGTGCAGTGCTTCAGCCGCTACCCCGACCACATGAAGCAGCACGACTT
CTTCAAGTCCGCCATGCCCGAAGGCTACGTCCAGGAGCGCACCATCTTCTTCAAGGACGACGGCAACTAC
AAGACCCGCGCCGAGGTGAAGTTCGAGGGCGACACCCTGGTGAACCGCATCGAGCTGAAGGGCATCGACT
TCAAGGAGGACGGCAACATCCTGGGGCACAAGCTGGAGTACAACTACAACAGCCACAACGTCTATATCAT
GGCCGACAAGCAGAAGAACGGCATCAAGGTGAACTTCAAGATCCGCCACAACATCGAGGACGGCAGCGTG
CAGCTCGCCGACCACTACCAGCAGAACACCCCCATCGGCGACGGCCCCGTGCTGCTGCCCGACAACCACT
ACCTGAGCACCCAGTCCGCCCTGAGCAAAGACCCCAACGAGAAGCGCGATCACATGGTCCTGCTGGAGTT
CGTGACCGCCGCCGGGATCACTCTCGGCATGGACGAGCTGTACAAGTAACACCGGTGGCGCGTTAAGTCG
ACAATCAACCTCTGGATTACAAAATTTGTGAAAGATTGACTGGTATTCTTAACTATGTTGCTCCTTTTAC
GCTATGTGGATACGCTGCTTTAATGCCTTTGTATCATGCTATTGCTTCCCGTATGGCTTTCATTTTCTCC
TCCTTGTATAAATCCTGGTTGCTGTCTCTTTATGAGGAGTTGTGGCCCGTTGTCAGGCAACGTGGCGTGG
TGTGCACTGTGTTTGCTGACGCAACCCCCACTGGTTGGGGCATTGCCACCACCTGTCAGCTCCTTTCCGG
GACTTTCGCTTTCCCCCTCCCTATTGCCACGGCGGAACTCATCGCCGCCTGCCTTGCCCGCTGCTGGACA
GGGGCTCGGCTGTTGGGCACTGACAATTCCGTGGTGTTGTCGGGGAAATCATCGTCCTTTCCTTGGCTGC
TCGCCTGTGTTGCCACCTGGATTCTGCGCGGGACGTCCTTCTGCTACGTCCCTTCGGCCCTCAATCCAGC
GGACCTTCCTTCCCGCGGCCTGCTGCCGGCTCTGCGGCCTCTTCCGCGTCTTCGCCTTCGCCCTCAGACG
AGTCGGATCTCCCTTTGGGCCGCCTCCCCGCGTCGACTTTAAGACCAATGACTTACAAGGCAGCTGTAGA
TCTTAGCCACTTTTTAAAAGAAAAGGGGGGACTGGAAGGGCTAATTCACTCCCAACGAAGACAAGATCTG
CTTTTTGCTTGTACTGGGTCTCTCTGGTTAGACCAGATCTGAGCCTGGGAGCTCTCTGGCTAACTAGGGA
ACCCACTGCTTAAGCCTCAATAAAGCTTGCCTTGAGTGCTTCAAGTAGTGTGTGCCCGTCTGTTGTGTGA
CTCTGGTAACTAGAGATCCCTCAGACCCTTTTAGTCAGTGTGGAAAATCTCTAGCAGTACGTATAGTAGT
TCATGTCATCTTATTATTCAGTATTTATAACTTGCAAAGAAATGAATATCAGAGAGTGAGAGGAACTTGT
TTATTGCAGCTTATAATGGTTACAAATAAAGCAATAGCATCACAAATTTCACAAATAAAGCATTTTTTTC
ACTGCATTCTAGTTGTGGTTTGTCCAAACTCATCAATGTATCTTATCATGTCTGGCTCTAGCTATCCCGC
CCCTAACTCCGCCCATCCCGCCCCTAACTCCGCCCAGTTCCGCCCATTCTCCGCCCCATGGCTGACTAAT
TTTTTTTATTTATGCAGAGGCCGAGGCCGCCTCGGCCTCTGAGCTATTCCAGAAGTAGTGAGGAGGCTTT
TTTGGAGGCCTAGGGACGTACCCAATTCGCCCTATAGTGAGTCGTATTACGCGCGCTCACTGGCCGTCGT
TTTACAACGTCGTGACTGGGAAAACCCTGGCGTTACCCAACTTAATCGCCTTGCAGCACATCCCCCTTTC
GCCAGCTGGCGTAATAGCGAAGAGGCCCGCACCGATCGCCCTTCCCAACAGTTGCGCAGCCTGAATGGCG
AATGGG
[124 nt withheld, positions 4417-4540]
C
[91 nt withheld, positions 4542-4632]
A
[49 nt withheld, positions 4634-4682]
CCTTTGACGTTGGAGTCCACGTTCTTT
[37 nt withheld, positions 4710-4746]
ACCCTATCTCGGTCTATTCTTTTGATTTATAAGGGATTTTGCCGATTTCGGCCTATTGGTTAAAAAATGA
GCTGATTTAACAAAAATTTAACGCGAATTTTAACAAAATATTAACGCTTACAATTTAGGTGGCACTTTTC
GGGGAAATGTGCGCGGAACCCCTATTTGTTTATTTTTCTAAATACATTCAAATATGTATCCGCTCATGAG
ACAATAACCCTGATAAATGCTTCAATAATATTGAAAAAGGAAGAGTATGAGTATTCAACATTTCCGTGTC
GCCCTTATTCCCTTTTTTGCGGCATTTTGCCTTCCTGTTTTTGCTCACCCAGAAACGCTGGTGAAAGTAA
AAGATGCTGAAGATCAGTTGGGTGCACGAGTGGGTTACATCGAACTGGATCTCAACAGCGGTAAGATCCT
TGAGAGTTTTCGCCCCGAAGAACGTTTTCCAATGATGAGCACTTTTAAAGTTCTGCTATGTGGCGCGGTA
TTATCCCGTATTGACGCCGGGCAAGAGCAACTCGGTCGCCGCATACACTATTCTCAGAATGACTTGGTTG
AGTACTCACCAGTCACAGAAAAGCATCTTACGGATGGCATGACAGTAAGAGAATTATGCAGTGCTGCCAT
AACCATGAGTGATAACACTGCGGCCAACTTACTTCTGACAACGATCGGAGGACCGAAGGAGCTAACCGCT
TTTTTGCACAACATGGGGGATCATGTAACTCGCCTTGATCGTTGGGAACCGGAGCTGAATGAAGCCATAC
CAAACGACGAGCGTGACACCACGATGCCTGTAGCAATGGCAACAACGTTGCGCAAACTATTAACTGGCGA
ACTACTTACTCTAGCTTCCCGGCAACAATTAATAGACTGGATGGAGGCGGATAAAGTTGCAGGACCACTT
CTGCGCTCGGCCCTTCCGGCTGGCTGGTTTATTGCTGATAAATCTGGAGCCGGTGAGCGTGGGTCTCGCG
GTATCATTGCAGCACTGGGGCCAGATGGTAAGCCCTCCCGTATCGTAGTTATCTACACGACGGGGAGTCA
GGCAACTATGGATGAACGAAATAGACAGATCGCTGAGATAGGTGCCTCACTGATTAAGCATTGGTAACTG
TCAGACCAAGTTTACTCATATATACTTTAGATTGATTTAAAACTTCATTTTTAATTTAAAAGGATCTAGG
TGAAGATCCTTTTTGATAATCTCATGACCAAAATCCCTTAACGTGAGTTTTCGTTCCACTGAGCGTCAGA
CCCCGTAGAAAAGATCAAAGGATCTTCTTGAGATCCTTTTTTTCTGCGCGTAATCTGCTGCTTGCAAACA
AAAAAACCACCGCTACCAGCGGTGGTTTGTTTGCCGGATCAAGAGCTACCAACTCTTTTTCCGAAGGTAA
CTGGCTTCAGCAGAGCGCAGATACCAAATACTGTTCTTCTAGTGTAGCCGTAGTTAGGCCACCACTTCAA
GAACTCTGTAGCACCGCCTACATACCTCGCTCTGCTAATCCTGTTACCAGTGGCTGCTGCCAGTGGCGAT
AAGTCGTGTCTTACCGGGTTGGACTCAAGACGATAGTTACCGGATAAGGCGCAGCGGTCGGGCTGAACGG
GGGGTTCGTGCACACAGCCCAGCTTGGAGCGAACGACCTACACCGAACTGAGATACCTACAGCGTGAGCT
ATGAGAAAGCGCCACGCTTCCCGAAGGGAGAAAGGCGGACAGGTATCCGGTAAGCGGCAGGGTCGGAACA
GGAGAGCGCACGAGGGAGCTTCCAGGGGGAAACGCCTGGTATCTTTATAGTCCTGTCGGGTTTCGCCACC
TCTGACTTGAGCGTCGATTTTTGTGATGCTCGTCAGGGGGGCGGAGCCTATGGAAAAACGCCAGCAACGC
GGCCTTTTTACGGTTCCTGGCCTTTTGCTGGCCTTTTGCTCACATGTTCTTTCCTGCGTTATCCCCTGAT
TCTGTGGATAACCGTATTACCGCCTTTGAGTGAGCTGATACCGCTCGCCGCAGCCGAACGACCGAGCGCA
GCGAGTCAGTGAGCGAGGAAGCGGAAGAGCGCCCAATACGCAAACCGCCTCTCCCCGCGCGTTGGCCGAT
TCATTAATGCAGCTGGCACGACAGGTTTCCCGACTGGAAAGCGGGCAGTGAGCGCAACGCAATTAATGTG
AGTTAGCTCACTCATTAGGCACCCCAGGCTTTACACTTTATGCTTCCGGCTCGTATGTTGTGTGGAATTG
TGAGCGGATAACAATTTCACACAGGAAACAGCTATGACCATGATTACGCCAAGCGCGCAATTAACCCTCA
CTAAAGGGAACAAAAGCTGGAGCTGCAAGCTTAATGTAGTCTTATGCAATACTCTTGTAGTCTTGCAACA
TGGTAACGATGAGTTAGCAACATGCCTTACAAGGAGAGAAAAAGCACCGTGCATGCCGATTGGTGGAAGT
AAGGTGGTACGATCGTGCCTTATTAGGAAGGCAACAGACGGGTCTGACATGGATTGGACGAACCACTGAA
TTGCCGCATTGCAGAGATATTGTATTTAAGTGCCTAGCTCGATACATAAACGGGTCTCTCTGGTTAGACC
AGATCTGAGCCTGGGAGCTCTCTGGCTAACTAGGGAACCCACTGCTTAAGCCTCAATAAAGCTTGCCTTG
AGTGCTTCAAGTAGTGTGTGCCCGTCTGTTGTGTGACTCTGGTAACTAGAGATCCCTCAGACCCTTTTAG
TCAGTGTGGAAAATCTCTAGCAGTGGCGCCCGAACAGGGACTTGAAAGCGAAAGGGAAACCAGAGGAGCT
CTCTCGACGCAGGACTCGGCTTGCTGAAGCGCGCACGGCAAGAGGCGAGGGGCGGCGACTGGTGAGTACG
CCAAAAATTTTGACTAGCGGAGGCTAGAAGGAGAGAGATGGGTGCGAGAGCGTCAGTATTAAGCGGGGGA
GAATTAGATCGCGATGGGAAAAAATTCGGTTAAGGCCAGGGGGAAAGAAAAAATATAAATTAAAACATAT
AGTATGGGCAAGCAGGGAGCTAGAACGATTCGCAGTTAATCCTGGCCTGTTAGAAACATCAGAAGGCTGT
AGACAAATACTGGGACAGCTACAACCATCCCTTCAGACAGGATCAGAAGAACTTAGATCATTATATAATA
CAGTAGCAACCCTCTATTGTGTGCATCAAAGGATAGAGATAAAAGACACCAAGGAAGCTTTAGACAAGAT
AGAGGAAGAGCAAAACAAAAGTAAGACCACCGCACAGCAAGCGGCCGCTGATCTTCAGACCTGGAGGAGG
AGATATGAGGGACAATTGGAGAAGTGAATTATATAAATATAAAGTAGTAAAAATTGAACCATTAGGAGTA
GCACCCACCAAGGCAAAGAGAAGAGTGGTGCAGAGAGAAAAAAGAGCAGTGGGAATAGGAGCTTTGTTCC
TTGGGTTCTTGGGAGCAGCAGGAAGCACTATGGGCGCAGCGTCAATGACGCTGACGGTACAGGCCAGACA
ATTATTGTCTGGTATAGTGCAGCAGCAGAACAATTTGCTGAGGGCTATTGAGGCGCAACAGCATCTGTTG
CAACTCACAGTCTGGGGCATCAAGCAGCTCCAGGCAAGAATCCTGGCTGTGGAAAGATACCTAAAGGATC
AACAGCTCCTGGGGATTTGGGGTTGCTCTGGAAAACTCATTTGCACCACTGCTGTGCCTTGGAATGCTAG
TTGGAGTAATAAATCTCTGGAACAGATTTGGAATCACACGACCTGGATGGAGTGGGACAGAGAAATTAAC
AATTACACAAGCTTAATACACTCCTTAATTGAAGAATCGCAAAACCAGCAAGAAAAGAATGAACAAGAAT
TATTGGAATTAGATAAATGGGCAAGTTTGTGGAATTGGTTTAACATAACAAATTGGCTGTGGTATATAAA
ATTATTCATAATGATAGTAGGAGGCTTGGTAGGTTTAAGAATAGTTTTTGCTGTACTTTCTATAGTGAAT
AGAGTTAGGCAGGGATATTCACCATTATCGTTTCAGACCCACCTCCCAACCCCGAGGGGACCCTTGCGCC
TTTTCCAAGGCAGCCCTGGGTTTGCGCAGGGACGCGGCTGCTCTGGGCGTGGTTCCGGGAAACGCAGCGG
CGCCGACCCTGGGTCTCGCACATTCTTCACGTCCGTTCGCAGCGTCACCCGGATCTTCGCCGCTACCCTT
GTGGGCCCCCCGGCGACGCTTCCTGCTCCGCCCCTAAGTCGGGAAGGTTCCTTGCGGTTCGCGGCGTGCC
GGACGTGACAAACGGAAGCCGCACGTCTCACTAGTACCCTCGCAGACGGACAGCGCCAGGGAGCAATGGC
AGCGCGCCGACCGCGATGGGCTGTGGCCAATAGCGGCTGCTCAGCAGGGCGCGCCGAGAGCAGCGGCCGG
GAAGGGGCGGTGCGGGAGGCGGGGTGTGGGGCGGTAGTGTGGGCCCTGTTCCTGCCCGCGCGGTGTTCCG
CATTCTGCAAGCCTCCGGAGCGCACGTCGGCAGTCGGCTCCCTCGTTGACCGAATCACCGACCTCTCTCC
CCAGGGGGTACCCAGCTGTCTAGAGAATTCTAGATCTTGAGACAAATGGCAGTATTCATCCACAATTTTA
AAAGAAAAGGGGGGATTGGGGGGTACAGTGCAGGGGAAAGAATAGTAGACATAATAGCAACAGACATACA
AACTAAAGAATTACAAAAACAAATTACAAAAATTCAAAATTTTCGGGTTTATTACAGGGACAGCAGAGAT
CCACTTTGGCGCCGGCTCGAGGGGG
Features (pLannotate 1.2.2; 33 found; start..end, strand, type, name):
     65..368     +  enhancer       CMV enhancer: human cytomegalovirus immediate early enhancer
    369..572     +  promoter       CMV promoter: human cytomegalovirus (CMV) immediate early promoter
    595..619     +  protein_bind   attB1: mutant version of attB; recombination site for the Gateway® BP reaction BP Clonase™
    750..1195    +  CDS            HygR (fragment): aminoglycoside phosphotransferase from E. coli confers resistance to hygromycin
   1192..1512    +  CDS            dnaB (fragment): DNAB_SYNY3 - Experimental evidence at protein level: Swiss-Prot protein existence level 1. Participates in initiation and elongation during chromosome replication; it exhibits DNA-dependent ATPase activity. From Synechocystis sp. (strain PCC 6803 / Kazusa).
   1531..1555    -  protein_bind   attB2: mutant version of attB; recombination site for the Gateway® BP reaction BP Clonase™
   1557..1598    +  CDS            V5 tag: epitope tag from simian virus 5
   1637..2197    +  misc_feature   IRES: internal ribosome entry site (IRES) of the encephalomyocarditis virus (EMCV)
   2200..2919    +  CDS            EGFP: the original enhanced GFP (Yang et al., 1996) mammalian codon-optimized
   2943..3531    +  misc_feature   WPRE: woodchuck hepatitis virus posttranscriptional regulatory element
   3582..3601    +  misc_feature   cPPT/CTS (fragment): central polypurine tract and central termination sequence of HIV-1
   3603..3836    +  LTR            3' LTR (ΔU3): self-inactivating 3' long terminal repeat (LTR) from HIV-1
   3914..4035    +  polyA_signal   SV40 poly(A) signal: SV40 polyadenylation signal
   4075..4210    +  rep_origin     SV40 ori: SV40 origin of replication
   4231..4249    -  promoter       T7 promoter: promoter for bacteriophage T7 RNA polymerase
   4257..4412    +  CDS            lacZα (fragment): LacZα fragment of β-galactosidase; lacZ fragment
   4417..4845    +  rep_origin     f1 ori (sequence partly withheld): f1 bacteriophage origin of replication; arrow indicates direction of (+) strand synthesis
   4898..5002    +  promoter       AmpR promoter: bla
   5003..5863    +  CDS            AmpR: β-lactamase; bla; confers resistance to ampicillin, carbenicillin, and related antibiotics
   6034..6622    +  rep_origin     ori: high-copy-number ColE1/pMB1/pBR322/pUC origin of replication
   6805..6897    +  CDS            lacI (fragment): lac repressor; lacI; The lac repressor binds to the lac operator to inhibit transcription in E. coli. This inhibition can be relieved by adding lactose or isopropyl-β-D-thiogalactopyranoside (IPTG).
   6910..6931    +  protein_bind   CAP binding site: CAP binding activates transcription in the presence of cAMP. E. coli catabolite activator protein
   6946..6976    +  promoter       lac promoter: promoter for the E. coli lac operon
   6984..7000    +  protein_bind   lac operator: The lac repressor binds to the lac operator to inhibit transcription in E. coli. This inhibition can be relieved by adding lactose or isopropyl-β-D-thiogalactopyranoside (IPTG). lac repressor encoded by lacI
   7045..7063    +  promoter       T3 promoter: promoter for bacteriophage T3 RNA polymerase
   7091..7317    +  promoter       RSV promoter: Rous sarcoma virus enhancer/promoter
   7318..7498    +  LTR            5' LTR (truncated): truncated 5' long terminal repeat (LTR) from HIV-1
   7545..7670    +  misc_feature   HIV-1 Ψ: packaging signal of human immunodeficiency virus type 1
   7654..8017    +  CDS            HIV-1 gag (fragment): gag protein from human immunodeficiency virus 1; gag
   8163..8396    +  misc_feature   RRE: The Rev response element (RRE) of HIV-1 allows for Rev-dependent mRNA export from the nucleus to the cytoplasm.
   8773..8799    +  CDS            Rev (fragment): human immunodeficiency virus 1 (HIV-1) Rev protein; rev; enhances nuclear export of unspliced and incompletely spliced viral mRNAs
   8800..9300    +  promoter       hPGK promoter: human phosphoglycerate kinase 1 promoter
   9362..9479    +  misc_feature   cPPT/CTS: central polypurine tract and central termination sequence of HIV-1
