[The description below was written by a language model from this plasmid's Addgene catalogue record and pLannotate feature annotations shown in this document.]
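Description:
pAC10088_pLX-NpuDnaE(C)-HygroBA-SspDnaB(N-S0)-IRES-EGFP is a 9,531-nt lentiviral mammalian expression plasmid made by Gateway recombination into the pLX-DEST-IRES-EGFP destination backbone. It is propagated in E. coli through a high-copy ColE1/pUC-type origin with ampicillin resistance (AmpR), and it also carries an f1 ori and an SV40 ori. The viral portion is laid out as a third-generation, self-inactivating HIV-1 transfer vector. An RSV promoter drives a truncated 5' LTR, followed by the Ψ packaging signal with a partial gag sequence, the RRE for Rev-dependent RNA export and a cPPT/CTS. The cassette ends with a WPRE and a ΔU3 3' LTR, after which lies an SV40 poly(A) signal. An hPGK promoter is annotated upstream of the cPPT, but the record does not state what it does in this construct.

The payload sits between attB1 and attB2 sites downstream of the CMV enhancer/promoter. It is a synthetic fusion in which a central fragment of the hygromycin resistance protein (residues 53–200) is flanked by the C-terminal half of the Npu DnaE split intein and an N-terminal fragment of the Ssp DnaB intein. The feature table detects the HygR and dnaB segments, while the short Npu DnaE(C) portion is not annotated. A V5 tag follows attB2, though the record does not say whether it is translated in frame. An EMCV IRES then allows EGFP to be co-expressed from the same transcript as a fluorescent marker of transduction.

The construct belongs to a split selectable marker system. This middle fragment should be non-functional by itself and needs partner vectors supplying the flanking hygromycin fragments with complementary intein halves. Protein trans-splicing would then rebuild an intact resistance enzyme, so a single antibiotic can select for cells co-transduced with several vectors.
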