Addgene plasmid #122808: pAC10088_pLX-NpuDnaE(C)-HygroBA-SspDnaB(N-S0)-IRES-EGFP
Purpose: Plasmid 88:Lentiviral vector encoding NpuDnaE(C)-Hygro(53-200)-SspDnaB(N-S0)and EGFP
Depositing lab: Albert Cheng. Publication: Split Selectable Markers. Jillette N, Du M, Cheng AW. bioRxiv 452979 10.1101/452979.
Backbone
  Vector backbone: pAC10095_pLX-DEST-IRES-EGFP (Addgene# 122815)
  Vector type: Mammalian Expression, Lentiviral
  Selectable markers: NpuDnaE(C)-Hygro(53-200)-SspDnaB(N-S0)
Growth in bacteria
  Bacterial resistance: Ampicillin, 100 μg/mL
  Growth temperature: 30°C
  Growth strain: NEB Stable
  Copy number: Unknown
Gene/Insert
  Gene/Insert name: NpuDnaE(C)-Hygro(53-200)-SspDnaB(N-S0)
  Species: Synthetic
  Cloning method: Gateway Cloning
  Sequencing primers: 5′ CMV-Forward; 3′ IRES-R
Terms and licenses: Academic/Nonprofit Terms; Industry Terms: Not Available to Industry
Depositor comments: Please visit https://www.biorxiv.org/content/10.1101/452979v2 for BioRxiv preprint.
How to cite: pAC10088_pLX-NpuDnaE(C)-HygroBA-SspDnaB(N-S0)-IRES-EGFP was a gift from Albert Cheng (Addgene plasmid # 122808)
